Addgene plasmid #149185: pGBW-m4046688
Purpose: Yeast Expression plasmid for SARS-CoV-2 M (membrane)
Depositing lab: Ginkgo Bioworks & Benjie Chen. Depositing organization: Ginkgo Bioworks.
Backbone
  Vector backbone: AmpR; 2u URA3
  Backbone size w/o insert (bp): 4078
  Vector type: Yeast Expression
  Selectable markers: URA3
Growth in bacteria
  Bacterial resistance: Ampicillin, 100 μg/mL
  Growth temperature: 37°C
  Growth strain: DH5alpha
  Copy number: High Copy
Gene/Insert
  Gene/Insert name: SARS-CoV-2 M (membrane) (alt names: membrane glycoprotein; M protein)
  Species: S. cerevisiae (budding yeast); Severe acute respiratory syndrome coronavirus 2
  Insert size (bp): 662
  Mutation: Saccharomyces cerevisiae recode 1
  Entrez Gene: M (a.k.a. GU280_gp05)
  Promoter: pGAL1
  Cloning method: Unknown
Resource information
  A portion of this plasmid was derived from a plasmid made by: GinkgoBioworks
Depositor comments: NCBI Reference Sequence: YP_009724393.1. Created by gene synthesis with Not1 site. NGS used for QC was performed by Ginkgo and may not fully cover the entire plasmid.
How to cite: pGBW-m4046688 was a gift from Ginkgo Bioworks & Benjie Chen (Addgene plasmid # 149185 ; http://n2t.net/addgene:149185 ; RRID:Addgene_149185)
