[The description below was written by a language model from this plasmid's Addgene catalogue record and the feature table of its GenBank file.]
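Description:
pGBW-m4046688 is a yeast episomal expression plasmid carrying the SARS-CoV-2 membrane (M) glycoprotein gene, built as an E. coli/S. cerevisiae shuttle vector of about 5.4 kb. In bacteria it replicates from a ColE1/pUC-type origin and is selected with ampicillin through a beta-lactamase gene that the feature table shows being driven by the E. coli cat promoter. A rop coding sequence is annotated directly adjacent to AmpR, although the catalogue entry lists the plasmid as high copy. Short phage T3Te and T7Te terminators flank the bacterial origin, and a bidirectional tonB terminator sits beside the resistance cassette, presumably insulating these modules from read-through transcription. In yeast the plasmid is maintained by the 2µ origin, which supports multicopy episomal replication. It is selected by URA3 complementation of uracil auxotrophy, a marker that can also be counterselected with 5-fluoroorotic acid.

The payload is a roughly 660 bp synthetic M open reading frame, recoded for S. cerevisiae codon usage ("recode 1") from the viral reference protein and made by gene synthesis. It lies downstream of the GAL1 promoter, whose Gal4-binding upstream activating sequence makes expression galactose-inducible. The insert itself is not annotated in the feature table, but it falls in the gap between the GAL1 promoter and a CYC1 terminator primer site, which suggests a CYC1 terminator ends the transcript. The associated record title refers to tagged constructs for protein expression and/or purification, yet no tag is named in the fields or annotated. The depositor notes that the sequencing used for quality control may not cover the whole plasmid. The plasmid is intended for inducible production of M protein in budding yeast.
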