LOCUS       Exported 5433 bp ds-DNA circular SYN 13-MAY-2021
DEFINITION  Yeast Expression plasmid for SARS-CoV-2 M (membrane).
ACCESSION   .
VERSION     .
KEYWORDS    pGBW-m4046688
SOURCE      synthetic DNA construct
  ORGANISM  synthetic DNA construct
REFERENCE   1 (bases 1 to 5433)
  TITLE     SARS-CoV-2 protein Yeast expression constructs, tagged, for protein
            expression and/or purification
REFERENCE   2 (bases 1 to 5433)
  AUTHORS   .
  TITLE     Direct Submission
  JOURNAL   Exported May 13, 2021 from SnapGene Server 1.1.58
            http://www.snapgene.com
FEATURES             Location/Qualifiers
     source          1..5433
                     /organism="synthetic DNA construct"
                     /mol_type="other DNA"
     promoter        25..466
                     /gene="S. cerevisiae GAL1"
                     /label=GAL1 promoter
                     /note="inducible promoter, regulated by Gal4"
     protein_bind    25..142
                     /label=UAS
                     /bound_moiety="Gal4"
                     /note="upstream activating sequence mediating
                     Gal4-dependent induction"
     primer_bind     437..460
                     /label=GAL1
                     /note="S. cerevisiae GAL1 promoter, forward primer"
     primer_bind     complement(1188..1206)
                     /label=CYC1
                     /note="CYC1 transcription termination signal, reverse
                     primer"
     CDS             1557..2360
                     /codon_start=1
                     /gene="S. cerevisiae URA3"
                     /product="orotidine-5'-phosphate decarboxylase, required
                     for uracil biosynthesis"
                     /label=URA3
                     /note="yeast auxotrophic marker, counterselectable with
                     5-fluoroorotic acid (5-FOA)"
                     /translation="MSKATYKERAATHPSPVAAKLFNIMHEKQTNLCASLDVRTTKELL
                     ELVEALGPKICLLKTHVDILTDFSMEGTVKPLKALSAKYNFLLFEDRKFADIGNTVKLQ
                     YSAGVYRIAEWADITNAHGVVGPGIVSGLKQAAEEVTKEPRGLLMLAELSCKGSLSTGE
                     YTKGTVDIAKSDKDFVIGFIAQRDMGGRDEGYDWLIMTPGVGLDDKGDALGQQYRTVDD
                     VVSTGSDIIIVGRGLFAKGRDAKVEGERYRKAGWEAYLRRCGQQN"
     rep_origin      2443..3425
                     /label=2u ori
                     /note="yeast 2u plasmid origin of replication"
     terminator      3503..3532
                     /label=T3Te terminator
                     /note="phage T3 early transcription terminator"
     rep_origin      3554..4141
                     /direction=RIGHT
                     /label=ori
                     /note="high-copy-number ColE1/pMB1/pBR322/pUC origin of
                     replication"
     terminator      4153..4180
                     /label=T7Te terminator
                     /note="phage T7 early transcription terminator"
     CDS             complement(4204..4395)
                     /codon_start=1
                     /gene="rop"
                     /product="Rop protein, which maintains plasmids at low copy
                     number"
                     /label=rop
                     /translation="MTKQEKTALNMARFIRSQTLTLLEKLNELDADEQADICESLHDHA
                     DELYRSCLARFGDDGENL"
     CDS             complement(4396..5256)
                     /codon_start=1
                     /gene="bla"
                     /product="beta-lactamase"
                     /label=AmpR
                     /note="confers resistance to ampicillin, carbenicillin, and
                     related antibiotics"
                     /translation="MSIQHFRVALIPFFAAFCLPVFAHPETLVKVKDAEDQLGARVGYI
                     ELDLNSGKILESLRPEERFPMMSTFKVLLCGAVLSRIDAGQEQLGRRIHYSQNDLVEYS
                     PVTEKHLTDGMTVRELCSAAITMSDNTAANLLLATIGGPKELTAFLHNMGDHVTRLDRW
                     EPELNEAIPNDERDTTMPVAMATTLRKLLTGELLTLASRQQLIDWMEADKVAGSLLRSA
                     LPAGWFIADKSGAGERGSRGIIAALGPDGKPSRIVVIYTTGSQATMDERNRQIAEIGAS
                     LIKHW"
     primer_bind     5019..5038
                     /label=Amp-R
                     /note="Ampicillin resistance gene, reverse primer"
     promoter        complement(5257..5359)
                     /label=cat promoter
                     /note="promoter of the E. coli cat gene encoding
                     chloramphenicol acetyltransferase"
     terminator      5360..5391
                     /label=tonB terminator
                     /note="bidirectional E. coli tonB-P14 transcription
                     terminator"
ORIGIN
        1 gcggccgctt gctatattga agtacggatt agaagccgcc gagcgggcga cagccctccg
       61 acggaagact ctcctccgtg cgtcctcgtc ttcaccggtc gcgttcctga aacgcagatg
      121 tgcctcgcgc cgcactgctc cgaacaataa agattctaca atactagctt ttatggttat
      181 gaagaggaaa aattggcagt aacctggccc cacaaacctt caaattaacg aatcaaatta
      241 acaaccatag gatgataatg cgattagttt tttagcctta tttctggggt aattaatcag
      301 cgaagcgatg atttttgatc tattaacaga tatataaatg gaaaagctgc ataaccactt
      361 taactaatac tttcaacatt ttcagtttgt attacttctt attcaaatgt cataaaagta
      421 tcaacaaaaa attgttaata tacctctata ctttaacgtc aaggagaaaa aactataatg
      481 gctgattcca atggcaccat cacagtagaa gagctgaaaa agctccttga acaatggaac
      541 ttggttatag gttttttatt cttgacttgg atttgcctat tgcagttcgc ctatgcaaac
      601 agaaaccgtt ttttgtacat tatcaagtta attttcttgt ggctgttatg gcctgtcact
      661 cttgcttgtt ttgttttggc tgccgtctac cggataaatt ggatcaccgg tggtatcgct
      721 attgcaatgg cttgtttggt tggattgatg tggttgagtt atttcattgc ctcattcaga
      781 ttattcgcta ggactagatc gatgtggtcc tttaatccag aaacgaacat cttgttgaac
      841 gtgccactcc atggtactat tttgaccaga ccgctattag aatctgagtt ggttatcggt
      901 gctgtcattc taagagggca cttacgtatc gcgggtcacc atttgggaag atgtgacatt
      961 aaggatcttc caaaagaaat cacagtcgct acctctcgaa ctctatctta ctacaagttg
     1021 ggtgcctcac aaagggttgc tggtgacagc ggtttcgctg cctattctcg ctaccgtatc
     1081 ggcaactaca aattaaatac cgatcactcc tctagttctg acaatattgc cttattggtg
     1141 caataaacag gccccttttc ctttgtcgat atcatgtaat tagttatgtc acgcttacat
     1201 tcacgccctc ctcccacatc cgctctaacc gaaaaggaag gagttagaca acctgaagtc
     1261 taggtcccta tttatttttt ttaatagtta tgttagtatt aagaacgtta tttatatttc
     1321 aaatttttct tttttttctg tacaaagcgg ccgccgaacc actagtgcac tgcagtacac
     1381 ggtttccttg aaattttttt gattcggtaa tctccgaaca gaaggaagaa cgaaggaagg
     1441 agcacagact tagattggta tatatacgca tatgtagtgt tgaagaaaca tgaaattgcc
     1501 cagtattctt aacccaactg cacagaacaa aaacgtgcag gaaacgaaga taaatcatgt
     1561 cgaaagctac atataaggaa cgtgctgcta ctcatcctag tcctgttgct gccaagctat
     1621 ttaatatcat gcacgaaaag caaacaaact tgtgtgcttc attggatgtt cgtaccacca
     1681 aggaattact ggagttagtt gaagcattag gtcccaaaat ttgtttacta aaaacacatg
     1741 tggatatctt gactgatttt tccatggagg gcacagttaa gccgctaaag gcattatccg
     1801 ccaagtacaa ttttttactc ttcgaggaca gaaaatttgc tgacattggt aatacagtca
     1861 aattgcagta ctctgcgggt gtatacagaa tagcagaatg ggcagacatt acgaatgcac
     1921 acggtgtggt gggcccaggt attgttagcg gtttgaagca ggcggcagaa gaagtaacaa
     1981 aggaacctag aggccttttg atgttagcag aattgtcatg caagggctcc ctatctactg
     2041 gagaatatac taagggtact gttgacattg cgaagagcga caaagatttt gttatcggct
     2101 ttattgctca aagagacatg ggtggaagag atgaaggtta cgattggttg attatgacac
     2161 ccggtgtggg tttagatgac aagggagatg cattgggtca acagtataga accgtggatg
     2221 atgtggtttc tacaggatct gacattatta ttgttggaag aggactattt gcaaagggaa
     2281 gggatgctaa ggtagagggt gaacgttaca gaaaagcagg ctgggaagca tatttgagaa
     2341 gatgcggcca gcaaaactaa aaaactgtat tataagtaaa tgcatgtata ctaaactcac
     2401 aaattagagc ttcaatttaa ttatatcagt tattacccga gtaacgaagc atctgtgctt
     2461 cattttgtag aacaaaaatg caacgcgaga gcgctaattt ttcaaacaaa gaatctgagc
     2521 tgcattttta cagaacagaa atgcaacgcg aaagcgctat tttaccaacg aagaatctgt
     2581 gcttcatttt tgtaaaacaa aaatgcaacg cgagagcgct aatttttcaa acaaagaatc
     2641 tgagctgcat ttttacagaa cagaaatgca acgcgagagc gctattttac caacaaagaa
     2701 tctatacttc ttttttgttc tacaaaaatg catcccgaga gcgctatttt tctaacaaag
     2761 catcttagat tacttttttt ctcctttgtg cgctctataa tgcagtctct tgataacttt
     2821 ttgcactgta ggtccgttaa ggttagaaga aggctacttt ggtgtctatt ttctcttcca
     2881 taaaaaaagc ctgactccac ttcccgcgtt tactgattac tagcgaagct gcgggtgcat
     2941 tttttcaaga taaaggcatc cccgattata ttctataccg atgtggattg cgcatacttt
     3001 gtgaacagaa agtgatagcg ttgatgattc ttcattggtc agaaaattat gaacggtttc
     3061 ttctattttg tctctatata ctacgtatag gaaatgttta cattttcgta ttgttttcga
     3121 ttcactctat gaatagttct tactacaatt tttttgtcta aagagtaata ctagagataa
     3181 acataaaaaa tgtagaggtc gagtttagat gcaagttcaa ggagcgaaag gtggatgggt
     3241 aggttatata gggatatagc acagagatat atagcaaaga gatacttttg agcaatgttt
     3301 gtggaagcgg tattcgcaat attttagtag ctcgttacag tccggtgcgt ttttggtttt
     3361 ttgaaagtgc gtcatcagag cgcttttggt tttcaaaagc gctctgaagt tcctatactt
     3421 tctagctaga gaataggaac ttcccgagcg gccgcgtgtt acaagcttga ctccagcgta
     3481 actggactgc aatcaactca ctggctcacc ttcacgggtg ggcctttctt cggtagaaaa
     3541 tcaaaggatc ttcttgagat cctttttttc tgcgcgtaat ctgctgcttg caaacaaaaa
     3601 aaccaccgct accagcggtg gtttgtttgc cggatcaaga gctaccaact ctttttccga
     3661 ggtaactggc ttcagcagag cgcagatacc aaatactgtt cttctagtgt agccgtagtt
     3721 aggccaccac ttcaagaact ctgtagcacc gcctacatac ctcgctctgc taatcctgtt
     3781 accagtggct gctgccagtg gcgataagtc gtgtcttacc gggttggact caagacgata
     3841 gttaccggat aaggcgcagc ggtcgggctg aacggggggt tcgtgcacac agcccagctt
     3901 ggagcgaacg acctacaccg aactgagata cctacagcgt gagctatgag aaagcgccac
     3961 gcttcccgaa gggagaaagg cggacaggta tccggtaagc ggcagggtcg gaacaggaga
     4021 gcgcacgagg gagcttccag gggtaaacgc ctggtatctt tatagtcctg tcgggtttcg
     4081 ccacctctga cttgagcatc gatttttgtg atgctcgtca ggggggcgga gcctatggaa
     4141 aaacgccagc aacgcagaaa ggcccacccg aaggtgagcc aggtgattac atttgggccc
     4201 tcatcagagg ttttcaccgt catcaccgaa acgcgcgagg cagctgcggt aaagctcatc
     4261 agcgtggtcg tgaagcgatt cacagatgtc tgcctgttca tccgcgtcca gctcgttgag
     4321 tttctccaga agcgttaatg tctggcttct gataaagcgg gccatgttaa gggcggtttt
     4381 ttcctgtttg gtcacttacc aatgcttaat cagtgaggca cctatctcag cgatctgtct
     4441 atttcgttca tccatagttg cctgactccc cgtcgtgtag ataactacga tgcgggaggg
     4501 cttaccatct ggccccagtg ctgcaatgat accgcgagac ccacgctcac cggctccaga
     4561 tttatcagca ataaaccagc cagccgggag ggccgagcgc agaagtgatc ctgcaacttt
     4621 atccgcctcc atccagtcta ttaattgttg ccgggaagct agagtaagta gttcgccagt
     4681 taatagtttg cgcaacgttg ttgccattgc tacaggcatc gtggtgtcac gctcgtcgtt
     4741 tggtatggct tcattcagct ccggttccca acgatcaagg cgagttacat gatcccccat
     4801 gttgtgcaaa aaagcggtta gctccttcgg tcctccgatc gttgccagaa gtaagttggc
     4861 cgcagtgtta tcactcatgg ttatggcagc actgcataat tctcttactg tcatgccatc
     4921 cgtgagatgc ttttctgtga ctggtgagta ctcaaccaag tcattctgag aatagtgtat
     4981 gcggcgaccg agttgctctt gcccggcgtc aatacgggat aataccgcgc cacatagcag
     5041 aactttaaaa gtgctcatca ttggaaaacg ttcttcgggg cgtaaactct caaggatctt
     5101 accgctgttg agatccagtt cgatgtaacc cactcgtgca cccaactgat cttcagcatc
     5161 ttttactttc accagcgttt ctgggtgagc aaaaacagga aggcaaaatg ccgcaaaaaa
     5221 gggaataagg gcgacacgga aatgttgaat actcatttta gcttccttag ctcctgaaaa
     5281 tctcgataac tcaaaaaata cgcccggtag tgatcttatt tcattatggt gaaagttgga
     5341 acctcttacg tgccgatcaa gtcaaaagcc tccggtcgga ggcttttgac tttctgctat
     5401 ggaggtcagg tatgatttaa atggtcagtt aga
//
